Addgene plasmid #75288: pMAL-c4X
Purpose: (Empty Backbone) Expresses proteins in the cytoplasm as fusions to a high-binding mutant (A313V) maltose-binding protein
Depositing lab: Paul Riggs. Depositing organization: New England Biolabs. Publication: Mutations in maltose-binding protein that alter affinity and solubility properties. Walker IH, Hsieh PC, Riggs PD. Appl Microbiol Biotechnol. 2010 Sep;88(1):187-97. doi: 10.1007/s00253-010-2696-y. Epub 2010 Jun 10. PubMed 20535468.
Backbone
  Vector backbone: pMAL-c4X
  Backbone manufacturer: New England Biolabs
  Backbone size (bp): 6645
  Modifications to backbone: malE A313V
  Vector type: Bacterial Expression
  Promoter: tac
  Tag / fusion protein: maltose-binding protein (N terminal on backbone)
Growth in bacteria
  Bacterial resistance: Ampicillin, 100 μg/mL
  Growth temperature: 37°C
  Growth strain: DH5alpha
  Growth instructions: Any E. coli strain can be used for expression of fusion proteins; NEBExpress, BL21, or BL21(DE3) are good first choices
  Copy number: Low Copy
Gene/Insert
  Cloning method: Restriction Enzyme
  Sequencing primers: 5′ GGTCGTCAGACTGTCGATGAAGCC; 3′ CGCCAGGGTTTTCCCAGTCACGAC
Terms and licenses: Academic/Nonprofit Terms; Industry Terms
Depositor comments: Commercial use requires a license from New England Biolabs
How to cite: pMAL-c4X was a gift from Paul Riggs (Addgene plasmid # 75288 ; http://n2t.net/addgene:75288 ; RRID:Addgene_75288)
