[The description below was written by a language model from this plasmid's Addgene catalogue record and pLannotate feature annotations shown in this document.]
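Description:
pMAL-c4X is an empty bacterial expression backbone of 6,645 bp from the commercial pMAL series, designed to produce a protein of interest in the E. coli cytoplasm as a fusion to the C-terminus of maltose-binding protein (MBP). The malE coding sequence carried here lacks its signal sequence, so the fusion stays in the cytosol, and it bears the A313V substitution, described in the record as a high-binding mutant. MBP fusions are generally used to improve solubility and to allow affinity purification on amylose resin, and the tighter-binding variant is intended to help with that capture step.

Expression is driven by the strong hybrid tac promoter followed by a lac operator. The plasmid supplies its own lac repressor from lacI under the up-mutated lacIq promoter, so transcription is held off until induced with IPTG and does not depend on the host strain's repressor level. Downstream of malE lies a pUC-type multiple cloning site fragment for restriction-enzyme insertion of the target gene, followed by a lacZα fragment, which in vectors of this design permits blue/white screening for inserts. The rrnB T1 and T2 terminators, with the adjacent 5S rRNA segment, end transcription. The "X" in the name suggests a Factor Xa cleavage site between MBP and the insert, but no protease site is annotated or stated in the record.

Selection is by ampicillin through the bla gene. Replication relies on a pMB1/ColE1-type origin accompanied by the pBR322 bom region and rop, consistent with the catalogue's low-copy designation. An M13 origin allows single-stranded DNA production with helper phage.
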