Features (pLannotate 1.2.2; 19 found; start..end, strand, type, name):
      3..80      +  promoter       lacIq promoter: lacI (mutant); In the lacIq allele, a single base change in the promoter boosts expression of the lacI gene about 10-fold.
     81..1163    +  CDS            lacI: lac repressor; lacI; The lac repressor binds to the lac operator to inhibit transcription in E. coli. This inhibition can be relieved by adding lactose or isopropyl-β-D-thiogalactopyranoside (IPTG).
   1176..1197    +  protein_bind   CAP binding site: CAP binding activates transcription in the presence of cAMP. E. coli catabolite activator protein
   1216..1233    +  promoter       tet promoter (fragment): E. coli promoter for tetracycline efflux protein gene
   1406..1434    +  promoter       tac promoter: strong E. coli promoter; hybrid between the trp and lac UV5 promoters
   1442..1458    +  protein_bind   lac operator: The lac repressor binds to the lac operator to inhibit transcription in E. coli. This inhibition can be relieved by adding lactose or isopropyl-β-D-thiogalactopyranoside (IPTG). lac repressor encoded by lacI
   1528..2628    +  CDS            MBP: maltose binding protein from E. coli; malE (mutated); This version of the gene does not encode a signal sequence, so MBP will remain in the cytosol.
   2701..2727    +  misc_feature   MCS (fragment): pUC18/19 multiple cloning site
   2735..2889    +  CDS            lacZα (fragment): LacZα fragment of β-galactosidase; lacZ fragment
   2982..3097    +  ncRNA          5S rRNA: Accession: RF00001 - 5S ribosomal RNA
   3101..3187    +  terminator     rrnB T1 terminator: Escherichia coli rrnB; transcription terminator T1 from the E. coli rrnB gene
   3279..3306    +  terminator     rrnB T2 terminator: transcription terminator T2 from the E. coli rrnB gene
   3325..3416    +  promoter       AmpR promoter: bla
   3417..4277    +  CDS            AmpR: β-lactamase; bla; confers resistance to ampicillin, carbenicillin, and related antibiotics
   4319..4832    -  rep_origin     M13 ori (sequence partly withheld): M13 bacteriophage origin of replication; arrow indicates direction of (+) strand synthesis
   4943..5531    +  rep_origin     ori: high-copy-number ColE1/pMB1/pBR322/pUC origin of replication
   5717..5859    -  misc_feature   bom: basis of mobility region from pBR322
   5961..6152    -  CDS            rop: Rop protein, which maintains plasmids at low copy number; rop
   6169..6549    +  CDS            YPB1_ECOLX: Protein predicted: Swiss-Prot protein existence level 4. From Escherichia coli.
>Addgene plasmid #75288 | pMAL-c4X | depositor full sequence | sequence record 142417 | pMAL-c4X sequence 6645 bps
CCGACACCATCGAATGGTGCAAAACCTTTCGCGGTATGGCATGATAGCGCCCGGAAGAGAGTCAATTCAG
GGTGGTGAATGTGAAACCAGTAACGTTATACGATGTCGCAGAGTATGCCGGTGTCTCTTATCAGACCGTT
TCCCGCGTGGTGAACCAGGCCAGCCACGTTTCTGCGAAAACGCGGGAAAAAGTGGAAGCGGCGATGGCGG
AGCTGAATTACATTCCCAACCGCGTGGCACAACAACTGGCGGGCAAACAGTCGTTGCTGATTGGCGTTGC
CACCTCCAGTCTGGCCCTGCACGCGCCGTCGCAAATTGTCGCGGCGATTAAATCTCGCGCCGATCAACTG
GGTGCCAGCGTGGTGGTGTCGATGGTAGAACGAAGCGGCGTCGAAGCCTGTAAAGCGGCGGTGCACAATC
TTCTCGCGCAACGCGTCAGTGGGCTGATCATTAACTATCCGCTGGATGACCAGGATGCCATTGCTGTGGA
AGCTGCCTGCACTAATGTTCCGGCGTTATTTCTTGATGTCTCTGACCAGACACCCATCAACAGTATTATT
TTCTCCCATGAAGACGGTACGCGACTGGGCGTGGAGCATCTGGTCGCATTGGGTCACCAGCAAATCGCGC
TGTTAGCGGGCCCATTAAGTTCTGTCTCGGCGCGTCTGCGTCTGGCTGGCTGGCATAAATATCTCACTCG
CAATCAAATTCAGCCGATAGCGGAACGGGAAGGCGACTGGAGTGCCATGTCCGGTTTTCAACAAACCATG
CAAATGCTGAATGAGGGCATCGTTCCCACTGCGATGCTGGTTGCCAACGATCAGATGGCGCTGGGCGCAA
TGCGCGCCATTACCGAGTCCGGGCTGCGCGTTGGTGCGGATATCTCGGTAGTGGGATACGACGATACCGA
AGACAGCTCATGTTATATCCCGCCGTTAACCACCATCAAACAGGATTTTCGCCTGCTGGGGCAAACCAGC
GTGGACCGCTTGCTGCAACTCTCTCAGGGCCAGGCGGTGAAGGGCAATCAGCTGTTGCCCGTCTCACTGG
TGAAAAGAAAAACCACCCTGGCGCCCAATACGCAAACCGCCTCTCCCCGCGCGTTGGCCGATTCATTAAT
GCAGCTGGCACGACAGGTTTCCCGACTGGAAAGCGGGCAGTGAGCGCAACGCAATTAATGTAAGTTAGCT
CACTCATTAGGCACAATTCTCATGTTTGACAGCTTATCATCGACTGCACGGTGCACCAATGCTTCTGGCG
TCAGGCAGCCATCGGAAGCTGTGGTATGGCTGTGCAGGTCGTAAATCACTGCATAATTCGTGTCGCTCAA
GGCGCACTCCCGTTCTGGATAATGTTTTTTGCGCCGACATCATAACGGTTCTGGCAAATATTCTGAAATG
AGCTGTTGACAATTAATCATCGGCTCGTATAATGTGTGGAATTGTGAGCGGATAACAATTTCACACAGGA
AACAGCCAGTCCGTTTAGGTGTTTTCACGAGCACTTCACCAACAAGGACCATAGCATATGAAAATCGAAG
AAGGTAAACTGGTAATCTGGATTAACGGCGATAAAGGCTATAACGGTCTCGCTGAAGTCGGTAAGAAATT
CGAGAAAGATACCGGAATTAAAGTCACCGTTGAGCATCCGGATAAACTGGAAGAGAAATTCCCACAGGTT
GCGGCAACTGGCGATGGCCCTGACATTATCTTCTGGGCACACGACCGCTTTGGTGGCTACGCTCAATCTG
GCCTGTTGGCTGAAATCACCCCGGACAAAGCGTTCCAGGACAAGCTGTATCCGTTTACCTGGGATGCCGT
ACGTTACAACGGCAAGCTGATTGCTTACCCGATCGCTGTTGAAGCGTTATCGCTGATTTATAACAAAGAT
CTGCTGCCGAACCCGCCAAAAACCTGGGAAGAGATCCCGGCGCTGGATAAAGAACTGAAAGCGAAAGGTA
AGAGCGCGCTGATGTTCAACCTGCAAGAACCGTACTTCACCTGGCCGCTGATTGCTGCTGACGGGGGTTA
TGCGTTCAAGTATGAAAACGGCAAGTACGACATTAAAGACGTGGGCGTGGATAACGCTGGCGCGAAAGCG
GGTCTGACCTTCCTGGTTGACCTGATTAAAAACAAACACATGAATGCAGACACCGATTACTCCATCGCAG
AAGCTGCCTTTAATAAAGGCGAAACAGCGATGACCATCAACGGCCCGTGGGCATGGTCCAACATCGACAC
CAGCAAAGTGAATTATGGTGTAACGGTACTGCCGACCTTCAAGGGTCAACCATCCAAACCGTTCGTTGGC
GTGCTGAGCGCAGGTATTAACGCCGCCAGTCCGAACAAAGAGCTGGCAAAAGAGTTCCTCGAAAACTATC
TGCTGACTGATGAAGGTCTGGAAGCGGTTAATAAAGACAAACCGCTGGGTGCCGTAGCGCTGAAGTCTTA
CGAGGAAGAGTTGGTGAAAGATCCGCGGATTGCCGCCACTATGGAAAACGCCCAGAAAGGTGAAATCATG
CCGAACATCCCGCAGATGTCCGCTTTCTGGTATGCCGTGCGTACTGCGGTGATCAACGCCGCCAGCGGTC
GTCAGACTGTCGATGAAGCCCTGAAAGACGCGCAGACTAATTCGAGCTCGAACAACAACAACAATAACAA
TAACAACAACCTCGGGATCGAGGGAAGGATTTCAGAATTCGGATCCTCTAGAGTCGACCTGCAGGCAAGC
TTGGCACTGGCCGTCGTTTTACAACGTCGTGACTGGGAAAACCCTGGCGTTACCCAACTTAATCGCCTTG
CAGCACATCCCCCTTTCGCCAGCTGGCGTAATAGCGAAGAGGCCCGCACCGATCGCCCTTCCCAACAGTT
GCGCAGCCTGAATGGCGAATGGCAGCTTGGCTGTTTTGGCGGATGAGATAAGATTTTCAGCCTGATACAG
ATTAAATCAGAACGCAGAAGCGGTCTGATAAAACAGAATTTGCCTGGCGGCAGTAGCGCGGTGGTCCCAC
CTGACCCCATGCCGAACTCAGAAGTGAAACGCCGTAGCGCCGATGGTAGTGTGGGGTCTCCCCATGCGAG
AGTAGGGAACTGCCAGGCATCAAATAAAACGAAAGGCTCAGTCGAAAGACTGGGCCTTTCGTTTTATCTG
TTGTTTGTCGGTGAACGCTCTCCTGAGTAGGACAAATCCGCCGGGAGCGGATTTGAACGTTGCGAAGCAA
CGGCCCGGAGGGTGGCGGGCAGGACGCCCGCCATAAACTGCCAGGCATCAAATTAAGCAGAAGGCCATCC
TGACGGATGGCCTTTTTGCGTTTCTACAAACTCTTTTGTTTATTTTTCTAAATACATTCAAATATGTATC
CGCTCATGAGACAATAACCCTGATAAATGCTTCAATAATATTGAAAAAGGAAGAGTATGAGTATTCAACA
TTTCCGTGTCGCCCTTATTCCCTTTTTTGCGGCATTTTGCCTTCCTGTTTTTGCTCACCCAGAAACGCTG
GTGAAAGTAAAAGATGCTGAAGATCAGTTGGGTGCACGAGTGGGTTACATCGAACTGGATCTCAACAGCG
GTAAGATCCTTGAGAGTTTTCGCCCCGAAGAACGTTTCCCAATGATGAGCACTTTTAAAGTTCTGCTATG
TGGCGCGGTATTATCCCGTGTTGACGCCGGGCAAGAGCAACTCGGTCGCCGCATACACTATTCTCAGAAT
GACTTGGTTGAGTACTCACCAGTCACAGAAAAGCATCTTACGGATGGCATGACAGTAAGAGAATTATGCA
GTGCTGCCATAACCATGAGTGATAACACTGCGGCCAACTTACTTCTGACAACGATCGGAGGACCGAAGGA
GCTAACCGCTTTTTTGCACAACATGGGGGATCATGTAACTCGCCTTGATCGTTGGGAACCGGAGCTGAAT
GAAGCCATACCAAACGACGAGCGTGACACCACGATGCCTGTAGCAATGGCAACAACGTTGCGCAAACTAT
TAACTGGCGAACTACTTACTCTAGCTTCCCGGCAACAATTAATAGACTGGATGGAGGCGGATAAAGTTGC
AGGACCACTTCTGCGCTCGGCCCTTCCGGCTGGCTGGTTTATTGCTGATAAATCTGGAGCCGGTGAGCGT
GGGTCTCGCGGTATCATTGCAGCACTGGGGCCAGATGGTAAGCCCTCCCGTATCGTAGTTATCTACACGA
CGGGGAGTCAGGCAACTATGGATGAACGAAATAGACAGATCGCTGAGATAGGTGCCTCACTGATTAAGCA
TTGGTAACTGTCAGACCAAGTTTACTCATATATACTTTAGATTGATT
[38 nt withheld, positions 4318-4355]
A
[37 nt withheld, positions 4357-4393]
ATTTTGTTAAAATTCGCGTTAAATTTTTGTTAAATCAGCTCATTTTTTAACCAATAGGCCGAAATCGGCA
AAATCCCTTATAAATCAAAAGAATAGACCGAGATAGGGT
[37 nt withheld, positions 4503-4539]
AAAGAACGTGGACTCCAACGTCAAAGG
[141 nt withheld, positions 4567-4707]
G
[125 nt withheld, positions 4709-4833]
AAAGGATCTAGGTGAAGATCCTTTTTGATAATCTCATGACCAAAATCCCTTAACGTGAGTTTTCGTTCCA
CTGAGCGTCAGACCCCGTAGAAAAGATCAAAGGATCTTCTTGAGATCCTTTTTTTCTGCGCGTAATCTGC
TGCTTGCAAACAAAAAAACCACCGCTACCAGCGGTGGTTTGTTTGCCGGATCAAGAGCTACCAACTCTTT
TTCCGAAGGTAACTGGCTTCAGCAGAGCGCAGATACCAAATACTGTCCTTCTAGTGTAGCCGTAGTTAGG
CCACCACTTCAAGAACTCTGTAGCACCGCCTACATACCTCGCTCTGCTAATCCTGTTACCAGTGGCTGCT
GCCAGTGGCGATAAGTCGTGTCTTACCGGGTTGGACTCAAGACGATAGTTACCGGATAAGGCGCAGCGGT
CGGGCTGAACGGGGGGTTCGTGCACACAGCCCAGCTTGGAGCGAACGACCTACACCGAACTGAGATACCT
ACAGCGTGAGCTATGAGAAAGCGCCACGCTTCCCGAAGGGAGAAAGGCGGACAGGTATCCGGTAAGCGGC
AGGGTCGGAACAGGAGAGCGCACGAGGGAGCTTCCAGGGGGAAACGCCTGGTATCTTTATAGTCCTGTCG
GGTTTCGCCACCTCTGACTTGAGCGTCGATTTTTGTGATGCTCGTCAGGGGGGCGGAGCCTATGGAAAAA
CGCCAGCAACGCGGCCTTTTTACGGTTCCTGGCCTTTTGCTGGCCTTTTGCTCACATGTTCTTTCCTGCG
TTATCCCCTGATTCTGTGGATAACCGTATTACCGCCTTTGAGTGAGCTGATACCGCTCGCCGCAGCCGAA
CGACCGAGCGCAGCGAGTCAGTGAGCGAGGAAGCGGAAGAGCGCCTGATGCGGTATTTTCTCCTTACGCA
TCTGTGCGGTATTTCACACCGCATATATGGTGCACTCTCAGTACAATCTGCTCTGATGCCGCATAGTTAA
GCCAGTATACACTCCGCTATCGCTACGTGACTGGGTCATGGCTGCGCCCCGACACCCGCCAACACCCGCT
GACGCGCCCTGACGGGCTTGTCTGCTCCCGGCATCCGCTTACAGACAAGCTGTGACCGTCTCCGGGAGCT
GCATGTGTCAGAGGTTTTCACCGTCATCACCGAAACGCGCGAGGCAGCTGCGGTAAAGCTCATCAGCGTG
GTCGTGCAGCGATTCACAGATGTCTGCCTGTTCATCCGCGTCCAGCTCGTTGAGTTTCTCCAGAAGCGTT
AATGTCTGGCTTCTGATAAAGCGGGCCATGTTAAGGGCGGTTTTTTCCTGTTTGGTCACTGATGCCTCCG
TGTAAGGGGGATTTCTGTTCATGGGGGTAATGATACCGATGAAACGAGAGAGGATGCTCACGATACGGGT
TACTGATGATGAACATGCCCGGTTACTGGAACGTTGTGAGGGTAAACAACTGGCGGTATGGATGCGGCGG
GACCAGAGAAAAATCACTCAGGGTCAATGCCAGCGCTTCGTTAATACAGATGTAGGTGTTCCACAGGGTA
GCCAGCAGCATCCTGCGATGCAGATCCGGAACATAATGGTGCAGGGCGCTGACTTCCGCGTTTCCAGACT
TTACGAAACACGGAAACCGAAGACCATTCATGTTGTTGCTCAGGTCGCAGACGTTTTGCAGCAGCAGTCG
CTTCACGTTCGCTCGCGTATCGGTGATTCATTCTGCTAACCAGTAAGGCAACCCCGCCAGCCTAGCCGGG
TCCTCAACGACAGGAGCACGATCATGCGCACCCGTGGCCAGGACCCAACGCTGCCCGAAATT
