>Addgene plasmid #75288 | pMAL-c4X | addgene partial sequence | sequence record 153077 | pCR8_F1 5'-ttgatgcctggcagttccct-3'
CACACTACCATCGGCGCTACGGCGTTTCACTTCTGAGTTCGGCATGGGGTCAGGTGGGACCACCGCGCTA
CTGCCGCCAGGCAAATTCTGTTTTATCAGACCGCTTCTGCGTTCTGATTTAATCTGTATCAGGCTGAAAA
TCTTATCTCATCCGCCAAAACAGCCAAGCTGCCATTCGCCATTCAGGCTGCGCAACTGTTGGGAAGGGCG
ATCGGTGCGGGCCTCTTCGCTATTACGCCAGCTGGCGAAAGGGGGATGTGCTGCAAGGCGATTAAGTTGG
GTAACGCCAGGGTTTTCCCAGTCACGACGTTGTAAAACGACGGCCAGTGCCAAGCTTGCCTGCAGGTCGA
CTCTAGAGGATCCGAATTCTGAAATCCTTCCCTCGATCCCGAGGTTGTTGTTATTGTTATTGTTGTTGTT
GTTCGAGCTCGAATTAGTCTGCGCGTCTTTCAGGGCTTCATCGACAGTCTGACGACCGCTGGCGGCGTTG
ATCACCGCAGTACGCACGGCATACCAGAAAGCGGACATCTGCGGGATGTTCGGCATGATTTCACCTTTCT
GGGCGTTTTCCATAGTGGCGGCAATCCGCGGATCTTTCACCAACTCTTCCTCGTAAGACTTCAGCGCTAC
GGCACCCAGCGGTTTGTCTTTATTAACCGCTTCCAGACCTTCATCAGTCAGCAGATAGTTTTCGAGGAAC
TCTTTTGCCAGCTCTTTGTTCGGACTGGCGGCGTTAATACCTGCGCTCAGCACGCCAACGAACGGTTTGG
ATGGTTGACCCTTGAAGGTCGGCAGTACCGTTACACCATAATTCACTTTGCTGGTGTCGATGTTGGACCA
TGCCCACGGGCCGTTGATGGTCATCGCTGTTTCGCCTTTATTAAAGGCAGCTTCTGCGATGGAGTAATCG
GTGTCTGCATTCATGTGTTTGTTTTTAATCAGGTCAACCAGGAAGGTCAGACCCGCTTTCGCGCCAGCGT
TATCCACGCCCACGTCTTTAATGTCGTACTTGCCGTTTTCATACTTGAACGCAT
