>Addgene plasmid #75288 | pMAL-c4X | addgene partial sequence | sequence record 153078 | pBEST-R 5'-TCTCATGTTTGACAGCTTATC-3'
CAATGCTTCTGGCGTCAGGCAGCCATCGGAAGCTGTGGTATGGCTGTGCAGGTCGTAAATCACTGCATAA
TTCGTGTCGCTCAAGGCGCACTCCCGTTCTGGATAATGTTTTTTGCGCCGACATCATAACGGTTCTGGCA
AATATTCTGAAATGAGCTGTTGACAATTAATCATCGGCTCGTATAATGTGTGGAATTGTGAGCGGATAAC
AATTTCACACAGGAAACAGCCAGTCCGTTTAGGTGTTTTCACGAGCACTTCACCAACAAGGACCATAGCA
TATGAAAATCGAAGAAGGTAAACTGGTAATCTGGATTAACGGCGATAAAGGCTATAACGGTCTCGCTGAA
GTCGGTAAGAAATTCGAGAAAGATACCGGAATTAAAGTCACCGTTGAGCATCCGGATAAACTGGAAGAGA
AATTCCCACAGGTTGCGGCAACTGGCGATGGCCCTGACATTATCTTCTGGGCACACGACCGCTTTGGTGG
CTACGCTCAATCTGGCCTGTTGGCTGAAATCACCCCGGACAAAGCGTTCCAGGACAAGCTGTATCCGTTT
ACCTGGGATGCCGTACGTTACAACGGCAAGCTGATTGCTTACCCGATCGCTGTTGAAGCGTTATCGCTGA
TTTATAACAAAGATCTGCTGCCGAACCCGCCAAAAACCTGGGAAGAGATCCCGGCGCTGGATAAAGAACT
GAAAGCGAAAGGTAAGAGCGCGCTGATGTTCAACCTGCAAGAACCGTACTTCACCTGGCCGCTGATTGCT
GCTGACGGGGGTTATGCGTTCAAGTATGAAAACGGCAAGTACGACATTAAAGACGTGGGCGTGGATAACG
CTGGCGCGAAAGCGGGTCTGACCTTCCTGGTTGACCTGATTAAAAACAAACACATGAATGCAGACACCGA
TTACTCCATCGCAGAAGCTGCCTTTAATAAAGGCGAAACAGCGATGACCATCAACGGCCCGTGGGCATGG
TCCAACATCGACACCAGCAAAGTGAATTATGGTGTAACGGTACTGCCGACCTTCAAGGGTCAACC
